>Addgene plasmid #13151 | pc3XB-ZF52 | depositor full sequence | sequence record 7500 | Author sequence
GACGGATCGGGAGATCTCCCGATCCCCTATGGTGCACTCTCAGTACAATCTGCTCTGATGCCGCATAGTT
AAGCCAGTATCTGCTCCCTGCTTGTGTGTTGGAGGTCGCTGAGTAGTGCGCGAGCAAAATTTAAGCTACA
ACAAGGCAAGGCTTGACCGACAATTGCATGAAGAATCTGCTTAGGGTTAGGCGTTTTGCGCTGCTTCGCG
ATGTACGGGCCAGATATACGCGTTGACATTGATTATTGACTAGTTATTAATAGTAATCAATTACGGGGTC
ATTAGTTCATAGCCCATATATGGAGTTCCGCGTTACATAACTTACGGTAAATGGCCCGCCTGGCTGACCG
CCCAACGACCCCCGCCCATTGACGTCAATAATGACGTATGTTCCCATAGTAACGCCAATAGGGACTTTCC
ATTGACGTCAATGGGTGGAGTATTTACGGTAAACTGCCCACTTGGCAGTACATCAAGTGTATCATATGCC
AAGTACGCCCCCTATTGACGTCAATGACGGTAAATGGCCCGCCTGGCATTATGCCCAGTACATGACCTTA
TGGGACTTTCCTACTTGGCAGTACATCTACGTATTAGTCATCGCTATTACCATGGTGATGCGGTTTTGGC
AGTACATCAATGGGCGTGGATAGCGGTTTGACTCACGGGGATTTCCAAGTCTCCACCCCATTGACGTCAA
TGGGAGTTTGTTTTGGCACCAAAATCAACGGGACTTTCCAAAATGTCGTAACAACTCCGCCCCATTGACG
CAAATGGGCGGTAGGCGTGTACGGTGGGAGGTCTATATAAGCAGAGCTCTCTGGCTAACTAGAGAACCCA
CTGCTTACTGGCTTATCGAAATTAATACGACTCACTATAGGGAGACCCAAGCTGGCTAGCGTTTAAACGG
GCCCTCTAGACCCGGGGAGAAGAAATTTGCCTGCCCTGAGTGTCCTAAGCGCTTCATGCGTAGCGACAAC
CTGACACAGCATATCAAGACCCACACCGGTGGATCCTCTGCACAGTAGTAAGCTTAAGTTTAAACCGCTG
ATCAGCCTCGACTGTGCCTTCTAGTTGCCAGCCATCTGTTGTTTGCCCCTCCCCCGTGCCTTCCTTGACC
CTGGAAGGTGCCACTCCCACTGTCCTTTCCTAATAAAATGAGGAAATTGCATCGCATTGTCTGAGTAGGT
GTCATTCTATTCTGGGGGGTGGGGTGGGGCAGGACAGCAAGGGGGAGGATTGGGAAGACAATAGCAGGCA
TGCTGGGGATGCGGTGGGCTCTATGGCTTCTGAGGCGGAAAGAACCAGCTGGGGCTCTAGGGGGTATCCC
C
[124 nt withheld, positions 1332-1455]
C
[91 nt withheld, positions 1457-1547]
A
[49 nt withheld, positions 1549-1597]
CCTTTGACGTTGGAGTCCACGTTCTTT
[37 nt withheld, positions 1625-1661]
ACCCTATCTCGGTCTATTCTTTTGATTTATAAGGGATTTTGCCGATTTCGGCCTATTGGTTAAAAAATGA
GCTGATTTAACAAAAATTTAACGCGAATTAATTCTGTGGAATGTGTGTCAGTTAGGGTGTGGAAAGTCCC
CAGGCTCCCCAGCAGGCAGAAGTATGCAAAGCATGCATCTCAATTAGTCAGCAACCAGGTGTGGAAAGTC
CCCAGGCTCCCCAGCAGGCAGAAGTATGCAAAGCATGCATCTCAATTAGTCAGCAACCATAGTCCCGCCC
CTAACTCCGCCCATCCCGCCCCTAACTCCGCCCAGTTCCGCCCATTCTCCGCCCCATGGCTGACTAATTT
TTTTTATTTATGCAGAGGCCGAGGCCGCCTCTGCCTCTGAGCTATTCCAGAAGTAGTGAGGAGGCTTTTT
TGGAGGCCTAGGCTTTTGCAAAAAGCTCCCGGCCGGGAGCTTGTATATCCATTTTCGGATCTGATCAAGA
GACAGGATGAGGATCGTTTCGCATGATTGAACAAGATGGATTGCACGCAGGTTCTCCGGCCGCTTGGGTG
GAGAGGCTATTCGGCTATGACTGGGCACAACAGACAATCGGCTGCTCTGATGCCGCCGTGTTCCGGCTGT
CAGCGCAGGGGCGCCCGGTTCTTTTTGTCAAGACCGACCTGTCCGGTGCCCTGAATGAACTGCAGGACGA
GGCAGCGCGGCTATCGTGGCTGGCCACGACGGGCGTTCCTTGCGCAGCTGTGCTCGACGTTGTCACTGAA
GCGGGAAGGGACTGGCTGCTATTGGGCGAAGTGCCGGGGCAGGATCTCCTGTCATCTCACCTTGCTCCTG
CCGAGAAAGTATCCATCATGGCTGATGCAATGCGGCGGCTGCATACGCTTGATCCGGCTACCTGCCCATT
CGACCACCAAGCGAAACATCGCATCGAGCGAGCACGTACTCGGATGGAAGCCGGTCTTGTCGATCAGGAT
GATCTGGACGAAGAGCATCAGGGGCTCGCGCCAGCCGAACTGTTCGCCAGGCTCAAGGCGCGCATGCCCG
ACGGCGAGGATCTCGTCGTGACCCATGGCGATGCCTGCTTGCCGAATATCATGGTGGAAAATGGCCGCTT
TTCTGGATTCATCGACTGTGGCCGGCTGGGTGTGGCGGACCGCTATCAGGACATAGCGTTGGCTACCCGT
GATATTGCTGAAGAGCTTGGCGGCGAATGGGCTGACCGCTTCCTCGTGCTTTACGGTATCGCCGCTCCCG
ATTCGCAGCGCATCGCCTTCTATCGCCTTCTTGACGAGTTCTTCTGAGCGGGACTCTGGGGTTCGAAATG
ACCGACCAAGCGACGCCCAACCTGCCATCACGAGATTTCGATTCCACCGCCGCCTTCTATGAAAGGTTGG
GCTTCGGAATCGTTTTCCGGGACGCCGGCTGGATGATCCTCCAGCGCGGGGATCTCATGCTGGAGTTCTT
CGCCCACCCCAACTTGTTTATTGCAGCTTATAATGGTTACAAATAAAGCAATAGCATCACAAATTTCACA
AATAAAGCATTTTTTTCACTGCATTCTAGTTGTGGTTTGTCCAAACTCATCAATGTATCTTATCATGTCT
GTATACCGTCGACCTCTAGCTAGAGCTTGGCGTAATCATGGTCATAGCTGTTTCCTGTGTGAAATTGTTA
TCCGCTCACAATTCCACACAACATACGAGCCGGAAGCATAAAGTGTAAAGCCTGGGGTGCCTAATGAGTG
AGCTAACTCACATTAATTGCGTTGCGCTCACTGCCCGCTTTCCAGTCGGGAAACCTGTCGTGCCAGCTGC
ATTAATGAATCGGCCAACGCGCGGGGAGAGGCGGTTTGCGTATTGGGCGCTCTTCCGCTTCCTCGCTCAC
TGACTCGCTGCGCTCGGTCGTTCGGCTGCGGCGAGCGGTATCAGCTCACTCAAAGGCGGTAATACGGTTA
TCCACAGAATCAGGGGATAACGCAGGAAAGAACATGTGAGCAAAAGGCCAGCAAAAGGCCAGGAACCGTA
AAAAGGCCGCGTTGCTGGCGTTTTTCCATAGGCTCCGCCCCCCTGACGAGCATCACAAAAATCGACGCTC
AAGTCAGAGGTGGCGAAACCCGACAGGACTATAAAGATACCAGGCGTTTCCCCCTGGAAGCTCCCTCGTG
CGCTCTCCTGTTCCGACCCTGCCGCTTACCGGATACCTGTCCGCCTTTCTCCCTTCGGGAAGCGTGGCGC
TTTCTCATAGCTCACGCTGTAGGTATCTCAGTTCGGTGTAGGTCGTTCGCTCCAAGCTGGGCTGTGTGCA
CGAACCCCCCGTTCAGCCCGACCGCTGCGCCTTATCCGGTAACTATCGTCTTGAGTCCAACCCGGTAAGA
CACGACTTATCGCCACTGGCAGCAGCCACTGGTAACAGGATTAGCAGAGCGAGGTATGTAGGCGGTGCTA
CAGAGTTCTTGAAGTGGTGGCCTAACTACGGCTACACTAGAAGAACAGTATTTGGTATCTGCGCTCTGCT
GAAGCCAGTTACCTTCGGAAAAAGAGTTGGTAGCTCTTGATCCGGCAAACAAACCACCGCTGGTAGCGGT
TTTTTTGTTTGCAAGCAGCAGATTACGCGCAGAAAAAAAGGATCTCAAGAAGATCCTTTGATCTTTTCTA
CGGGGTCTGACGCTCAGTGGAACGAAAACTCACGTTAAGGGATTTTGGTCATGAGATTATCAAAAAGGAT
CTTCACCTAGATCCTTTTAAATTAAAAATGAAGTTTTAAATCAATCTAAAGTATATATGAGTAAACTTGG
TCTGACAGTTACCAATGCTTAATCAGTGAGGCACCTATCTCAGCGATCTGTCTATTTCGTTCATCCATAG
TTGCCTGACTCCCCGTCGTGTAGATAACTACGATACGGGAGGGCTTACCATCTGGCCCCAGTGCTGCAAT
GATACCGCGAGACCCACGCTCACCGGCTCCAGATTTATCAGCAATAAACCAGCCAGCCGGAAGGGCCGAG
CGCAGAAGTGGTCCTGCAACTTTATCCGCCTCCATCCAGTCTATTAATTGTTGCCGGGAAGCTAGAGTAA
GTAGTTCGCCAGTTAATAGTTTGCGCAACGTTGTTGCCATTGCTACAGGCATCGTGGTGTCACGCTCGTC
GTTTGGTATGGCTTCATTCAGCTCCGGTTCCCAACGATCAAGGCGAGTTACATGATCCCCCATGTTGTGC
AAAAAAGCGGTTAGCTCCTTCGGTCCTCCGATCGTTGTCAGAAGTAAGTTGGCCGCAGTGTTATCACTCA
TGGTTATGGCAGCACTGCATAATTCTCTTACTGTCATGCCATCCGTAAGATGCTTTTCTGTGACTGGTGA
GTACTCAACCAAGTCATTCTGAGAATAGTGTATGCGGCGACCGAGTTGCTCTTGCCCGGCGTCAATACGG
GATAATACCGCGCCACATAGCAGAACTTTAAAAGTGCTCATCATTGGAAAACGTTCTTCGGGGCGAAAAC
TCTCAAGGATCTTACCGCTGTTGAGATCCAGTTCGATGTAACCCACTCGTGCACCCAACTGATCTTCAGC
ATCTTTTACTTTCACCAGCGTTTCTGGGTGAGCAAAAACAGGAAGGCAAAATGCCGCAAAAAAGGGAATA
AGGGCGACACGGAAATGTTGAATACTCATACTCTTCCTTTTTCAATATTATTGAAGCATTTATCAGGGTT
ATTGTCTCATGAGCGGATACATATTTGAATGTATTTAGAAAAATAAACAAATAGGGGTTCCGCGCACATT
TCCCCGAAAAGTGCCACCTGACGTC
Features (pLannotate 1.2.2; 19 found; start..end, strand, type, name):
     28..80      -  misc_feature   bom (fragment): basis of mobility region from pBR322
    235..614     +  enhancer       CMV enhancer: human cytomegalovirus immediate early enhancer
    615..818     +  promoter       CMV promoter: human cytomegalovirus (CMV) immediate early promoter
    814..847     +  LTR            5' LTR (truncated) (fragment): truncated 5' long terminal repeat (LTR) from HIV-1
    863..881     +  promoter       T7 promoter: promoter for bacteriophage T7 RNA polymerase
   1062..1286    +  polyA_signal   bGH poly(A) signal: bovine growth hormone polyadenylation signal
   1290..1311    +  promoter       SV40 promoter (fragment): SV40 enhancer and early promoter
   1332..1760    +  rep_origin     f1 ori (sequence partly withheld): f1 bacteriophage origin of replication; arrow indicates direction of (+) strand synthesis
   1774..2103    +  promoter       SV40 promoter: SV40 enhancer and early promoter
   2174..2965    +  CDS            neo: KKA2_KLEPN - Also known as kan, nptII. Experimental evidence at protein level: Swiss-Prot protein existence level 1. Resistance to kanamycin, neomycin, paromomycin, ribostamycin, butirosin and gentamicin B. From Klebsiella pneumoniae.
   2989..3147    +  CDS            ble (fragment): BLE_KLEPN - Experimental evidence at protein level: Swiss-Prot protein existence level 1. Binding protein with a strong affinity to the bleomycin family of antibiotics. Binds to CL990; an antimitotic-antibiotic compound. From Klebsiella pneumoniae.
   3142..3263    +  polyA_signal   SV40 poly(A) signal: SV40 polyadenylation signal
   3336..3352    -  protein_bind   lac operator: The lac repressor binds to the lac operator to inhibit transcription in E. coli. This inhibition can be relieved by adding lactose or isopropyl-β-D-thiogalactopyranoside (IPTG). lac repressor encoded by lacI
   3360..3390    -  promoter       lac promoter: promoter for the E. coli lac operon
   3405..3426    -  protein_bind   CAP binding site: CAP binding activates transcription in the presence of cAMP. E. coli catabolite activator protein
   3439..3531    -  CDS            lacI (fragment): lac repressor; lacI; The lac repressor binds to the lac operator to inhibit transcription in E. coli. This inhibition can be relieved by adding lactose or isopropyl-β-D-thiogalactopyranoside (IPTG).
   3714..4299    -  rep_origin     ori: high-copy-number ColE1/pMB1/pBR322/pUC origin of replication
   4470..5330    -  CDS            AmpR: β-lactamase; bla; confers resistance to ampicillin, carbenicillin, and related antibiotics
   5331..5435    -  promoter       AmpR promoter: bla
