[The description below was written by a language model from this plasmid's Addgene catalogue record and pLannotate feature annotations shown in this document.]
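Description:
pc3XB-ZF52 is a mammalian expression plasmid built on pc3XB, a modified version of the pcDNA3 backbone, and it carries a single engineered zinc finger module as part of the Zinc Finger Consortium Modular Assembly Kit v1.0. The full depositor sequence is 5,466 nt. In bacteria it is maintained at high copy through a ColE1/pUC-type origin and selected with ampicillin via the β-lactamase gene and its native promoter. An f1 origin is also present, which permits single-stranded DNA production. For mammalian cells, an SV40 enhancer/early promoter drives the neomycin phosphotransferase gene, terminated by an SV40 polyadenylation signal, allowing G418 selection. The annotation tool also flags short fragments (a bom region, a ble fragment, lac promoter/operator elements, a lacI fragment and a small HIV-1 LTR-like match), which appear to be backbone remnants or incidental matches rather than functional parts.

The payload is ZF52, an insert of about 90 bp encoding one zinc finger derived from the Sangamo module set and recorded as recognising the DNA triplet AAG. It sits between retained XbaI and BamHI sites, downstream of the CMV enhancer/promoter and a T7 promoter and upstream of the bGH polyadenylation signal. The insert itself is not annotated in the feature table, but the gap between the T7 promoter and the bGH signal corresponds to this cloning region. Because both flanking sites are preserved, the finger can be excised and joined with other modules from the kit to assemble multi-finger arrays with chosen DNA-binding specificities. According to the associated publication title, such arrays are intended for engineering zinc finger nucleases by modular assembly.
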