>Addgene plasmid #13151 | pc3XB-ZF52 | addgene partial sequence | sequence record 19535 | CMV-F 5'-CGCAAATGGGCGGTAGGCGTG-3'
AGCTCTCTGGCTAACTAGAGAACCCACTGCTTACTGGCTTATCGAAATTAATACGACTCACTATAGGGAG
ACCCAAGCTGGCTAGCGTTTAAACGGGCCCTCTAGACCCGGGGAGAAGAAATTTGCCTGCCCTGAGTGTC
CTAAGCGCTTCATGCGTAGCGACAACCTGACACAGCATATCAAGACCCACACCGGTGGATCCTCTGCACA
GTAGTAAGCTTAAGTTTAAACCGCTGATCAGCCTCGACTGTGCCTTCTAGTTGCCAGCCATCTGTTGTTT
GCCCCTCCCCCGTGCCTTCCTTGACCCTGGAAGGTGCCACTCCCACTGTCCTTTCCTAATAAAATGAGGA
AATTGCATCGCATTGTCTGAGTAGGTGTCATTCTATTCTGGGGGGTGGGGTGGGGCAGGACAGCAAGGGG
GAGGATTGGGAAGACAATAGCAGGCATGCTGGGGATGCGGTGGGCTCTATGGCTTCTGAGGCGGAAAGAA
CCAGCTGGGGCTCTAGGGGGTATCCCC
[124 nt withheld, positions 518-641]
C
[91 nt withheld, positions 643-733]
A
[33 nt withheld, positions 735-767]
