Addgene plasmid #13151: pc3XB-ZF52
Depositing lab: Keith Joung. Depositing organization: Massachusetts General Hospital. Publication: Standardized reagents and protocols for engineering zinc finger nucleases by modular assembly. Wright DA, Thibodeau-Beganny S, Sander JD, Winfrey RJ, Hirsh AS, Eichtinger M, Fu F, Porteus MH, Dobbs D, Voytas DF, Joung JK. Nat Protoc. 2006;1(3):1637-52. doi: 10.1038/nprot.2006.259 PubMed 17406455.
Backbone
  Vector backbone: pc3XB
  Backbone manufacturer: Modified Invitrogen pcDNA3
  Backbone size w/o insert (bp): 5400
  Vector type: Mammalian Expression
  Selectable markers: Neomycin (select with G418)
Growth in bacteria
  Bacterial resistance: Ampicillin, 100 μg/mL
  Growth temperature: 37°C
  Growth strain: XL1 Blue
  Copy number: High Copy
Gene/Insert
  Gene/Insert name: ZF52
  Insert size (bp): 90
  Cloning method: Restriction Enzyme; 5′ cloning site XbaI (not destroyed); 3′ cloning site BamHI (not destroyed)
  Sequencing primers: 5′ T7
Terms and licenses: Academic/Nonprofit Terms; Industry Terms: Not Available to Industry
Depositor comments: Part of the Zinc Finger Consortium Modular Assembly Kit v1.0. Finger protein sequence: PGEKKFACPECPKRFMRSDNLTQHIKTH. Target DNA sequence: AAG. This zinc finger is derived from the Sangamo module set.
How to cite: pc3XB-ZF52 was a gift from Keith Joung (Addgene plasmid # 13151 ; http://n2t.net/addgene:13151 ; RRID:Addgene_13151)
